>Addgene plasmid #190217 | pPOTv6-g418-3Myc-mNG-3Myc | addgene full sequence | sequence record 374800 | Addgene NGS Result
GGGCGAATTGGGCCCGTATAATGCAGACCTGCTGCAAGCTAGGGGCACAGCAAGGTCTTCTGAAATTCAT
GTTTTTTTTTTTTTTACTCTGCATTGCAGTCTCCGCTCTTATTTAGTTTTGCTTTACGTAAGGTCTCGTT
GCTGCCATAAAATAAGCTCTAGTGGAATTCATGATTGAACAAGATGGATTGCACGCAGGTTCTCCGGCCG
CTTGGGTGGAGAGGCTATTCGGCTATGACTGGGCACAACAGACAATCGGCTGCTCTGATGCCGCCGTGTT
CCGGCTGTCAGCGCAGGGGCGCCCGGTTCTTTTTGTCAAGACCGACCTGTCCGGTGCCCTGAATGAACTG
CAGGACGAGGCAGCGCGGCTATCGTGGCTGGCCACGACGGGCGTTCCTTGCGCAGCTGTGCTCGACGTTG
TCACTGAAGCGGGAAGGGACTGGCTGCTATTGGGCGAAGTGCCGGGGCAGGATCTCCTGTCATCTCACCT
TGCTCCTGCCGAGAAAGTATCCATCATGGCTGATGCAATGCGGCGGCTGCATACGCTTGATCCGGCTACC
TGCCCATTCGACCACCAAGCGAAACATCGCATCGAGCGAGCACGTACTCGGATGGAAGCCGGTCTTGTCG
ATCAGGATGATCTGGACGAAGAGCATCAGGGGCTCGCGCCAGCCGAACTGTTCGCCAGGCTCAAGGCGCG
CATGCCCGACGGCGAGGATCTCGTCGTGACCCACGGCGATGCCTGCTTGCCGAATATCATGGTGGAAAAT
GGCCGCTTTTCTGGATTCATCGACTGTGGCCGGCTGGGTGTGGCGGACCGCTATCAGGACATAGCGTTGG
CTACCCGTGATATTGCTGAAGAGCTTGGCGGCGAATGGGCTGACCGCTTCCTCGTGCTTTACGGTATCGC
CGCTCCCGATTCGCAGCGCATCGCCTTCTATCGCCTTCTTGACGAGTTCTTCTGACCATGGTGCCCATTT
AGTTGGCCTTTCCCTTGTCTCGTGTCTTTTCCGTGGAAAGGTTCCCGGAGTAATCTGATGGCACAGCAGG
GAGGTGCGCCTGCAGGTTGGTTAGGAAGGGGGGATGATGTAAAAGAAGAAAATGGGGGGATTCGAGCCCC
ACGCGTTGCTCAAGCTGTGTAGCGCAGGCGTTTCCTTACATATTTCTCTAACAGGCACGGAAGCCTAACA
AATACACTTGGCTTATTTTTTTGCCCCCTCATGTCTTGTACAAATATTTGCGATAGCTTAGCTATCAGCC
ACATTAATCAAACAAGTATACCAACAAGCCCGAAAACAGAAACTCAACTGCAACGGGTACCTATGGGTTC
TGGTAGTGGTTCCGGTTCCGGTTCTGAGCAGAAGCTGATAAGTGAAGAAGACTTGGGCTCCGAGCAAAAG
CTGATTTCGGAAGAGGATCTGGGCTCTGAGCAGAAGCTGATTTCTGAAGAGGATCTTAAGCTTGTCTCGA
AAGGTGAGGAAGACAATATGGCCAGCTTGCCAGCAACGCACGAGCTTCATATATTTGGGTCGATCAACGG
TGTGGATTTCGACATGGTGGGTCAAGGCACAGGTAATCCTAATGACGGGTATGAAGAACTCAATTTGAAG
AGCACTAAGGGAGATCTCCAGTTTTCCCCGTGGATTCTTGTGCCGCATATTGGTTATGGTTTTCATCAGT
ACTTACCATACCCCGATGGAATGTCGCCCTTCCAAGCAGCTATGGTGGACGGCTCGGGGTATCAAGTACA
TCGCACCATGCAATTTGAGGACGGAGCATCCCTCACCGTAAACTACCGCTATACGTATGAGGGGAGCCAC
ATAAAAGGTGAGGCTCAAGTTAAAGGCACAGGCTTCCCAGCTGACGGCCCGGTCATGACCAATTCATTAA
CCGCTGCTGATTGGTGCCGTTCTAAGAAGACCTACCCTAACGACAAGACGATCATTAGTACTTTTAAGTG
GAGTTATACCACAGGAAACGGAAAGCGGTATCGAAGCACTGCTCGAACAACCTACACATTTGCGAAGCCA
ATGGCCGCGAACTACTTGAAGAACCAGCCAATGTATGTGTTTCGAAAAACGGAACTGAAGCATTCGAAAA
CCGAGCTTAATTTTAAAGAGTGGCAGAAGGCGTTTACAGACGTGATGGGGATGGACGAATTGTATAAGGG
ATCCGAGCAGAAGCTGATAAGCGAGGAAGACCTGGGTAGTGAACAGAAGCTGATCTCAGAAGAGGACCTT
GGCTCAGAACAAAAACTCATCTCAGAGGAAGATCTTGGATCAGGATCTGGATCAGGATCGGGTAGTTAAG
AGCTCCGCTGCGCTTAAATGTCTTTCATTATAATCAATGTATAACCTTTATGTAGTATTTCAATCTATGC
CGCTGTGTACGTGCACTGCGGTGCCTATCCTTCGGCATTAGAGAGTCACTGTTTGTGTAGATCGTAGCTG
CATGTCTGACATCTGGTTCATTAGTGCCGTTTTGAGTCTGCACTGTTGTGCAACTTGATATTCATCACTG
CACACCAACCGTGTGTTTCCTCCTTTGGGTGCACCCTTTAATCCTTGTCTTCTCCTTTTTTGTCTCTTTC
CCCCTCGAAAAGGTGTCAAACTACTGCCGCATAAACTACGGTTATCCCAAATTTAAGAGAAAGCAATAAA
GCATCAGCTAGCATGATTGAACAAGATGGATTGCACGCAGGTTCTCCGGCCGCTTGGGTGGAGAGGCTAT
TCGGCTATGACTGGGCACAACAGACAATCGGCTGCTCTGATGCCGCCGTGTTCCGGCTGTCAGCGCAGGG
GCGCCCGGTTCTTTTTGTCAAGACCGACCTGTCCGGTGCCCTGAATGAACTGCAGGACGAGGCAGCGCGG
CTATCGTGGCTGGCCACGACGGGCGTTCCTTGCGCAGCTGTGCTCGACGTTGTCACTGAAGCGGGAAGGG
ACTGGCTGCTATTGGGCGAAGTGCCGGGGCAGGATCTCCTGTCATCTCACCTTGCTCCTGCCGAGAAAGT
ATCCATCATGGCTGATGCAATGCGGCGGCTGCATACGCTTGATCCGGCTACCTGCCCATTCGACCACCAA
GCGAAACATCGCATCGAGCGAGCACGTACTCGGATGGAAGCCGGTCTTGTCGATCAGGATGATCTGGACG
AAGAGCATCAGGGGCTCGCGCCAGCCGAACTGTTCGCCAGGCTCAAGGCGCGCATGCCCGACGGCGAGGA
TCTCGTCGTGACCCACGGCGATGCCTGCTTGCCGAATATCATGGTGGAAAATGGCCGCTTTTCTGGATTC
ATCGACTGTGGCCGGCTGGGTGTGGCGGACCGCTATCAGGACATAGCGTTGGCTACCCGTGATATTGCTG
AAGAGCTTGGCGGCGAATGGGCTGACCGCTTCCTCGTGCTTTACGGTATCGCCGCTCCCGATTCGCAGCG
CATCGCCTTCTATCGCCTTCTTGACGAGTTCTTCTGACTCGAGTGCCCATTTAGTTGGCTTTTCCCTTGT
CTCGTGTCTTTTCCGTGGAAAGGTTCCCGGAGTAATCTGATGGCACAGCAGGGAGGTGCGCCTGCAGGTT
GGTTAGGAAGGGGGGATGATGTAAAAGAAGAAAATGGGGGGATTCGAGCCCCGCACAGGTCTCTCAAATT
GGATGCATAGCTTGAGTATTCTATAGTGTCACCTAAATAGCTTGGCGTAATCATGGTCATAGCTGTTTCC
TGTGTGAAATTGTTATCCGCTCACAATTCCACACAACATACGAGCCGGAAGCATAAAGTGTAAAGCCTGG
GGTGCCTAATGAGTGAGCTAACTCACATTAATTGCGTTGCGCTCACTGCCCGCTTTCCAGTCGGGAAACC
TGTCGTGCCAGCTGCATTAATGAATCGGCCAACGCGCGGGGAGAGGCGGTTTGCGTATTGGGCGCTCTTC
CGCTTCCTCGCTCACTGACTCGCTGCGCTCGGTCGTTCGGCTGCGGCGAGCGGTATCAGCTCACTCAAAG
GCGGTAATACGGTTATCCACAGAATCAGGGGATAACGCAGGAAAGAACATGTGAGCAAAAGGCCAGCAAA
AGGCCAGGAACCGTAAAAAGGCCGCGTTGCTGGCGTTTTTCCATAGGCTCCGCCCCCCTGACGAGCATCA
CAAAAATCGACGCTCAAGTCAGAGGTGGCGAAACCCGACAGGACTATAAAGATACCAGGCGTTTCCCCCT
GGAAGCTCCCTCGTGCGCTCTCCTGTTCCGACCCTGCCGCTTACCGGATACCTGTCCGCCTTTCTCCCTT
CGGGAAGCGTGGCGCTTTCTCATAGCTCACGCTGTAGGTATCTCAGTTCGGTGTAGGTCGTTCGCTCCAA
GCTGGGCTGTGTGCACGAACCCCCCGTTCAGCCCGACCGCTGCGCCTTATCCGGTAACTATCGTCTTGAG
TCCAACCCGGTAAGACACGACTTATCGCCACTGGCAGCAGCCACTGGTAACAGGATTAGCAGAGCGAGGT
ATGTAGGCGGTGCTACAGAGTTCTTGAAGTGGTGGCCTAACTACGGCTACACTAGAAGAACAGTATTTGG
TATCTGCGCTCTGCTGAAGCCAGTTACCTTCGGAAAAAGAGTTGGTAGCTCTTGATCCGGCAAACAAACC
ACCGCTGGTAGCGGTGGTTTTTTTGTTTGCAAGCAGCAGATTACGCGCAGAAAAAAAGGATCTCAAGAAG
ATCCTTTGATCTTTTCTACGGGGTCTGACGCTCAGTGGAACGAAAACTCACGTTAAGGGATTTTGGTCAT
GAGATTATCAAAAAGGATCTTCACCTAGATCCTTTTAAATTAAAAATGAAGTTTTAAATCAATCTAAAGT
ATATATGAGTAAACTTGGTCTGACAGTTACCAATGCTTAATCAGTGAGGCACCTATCTCAGCGATCTGTC
TATTTCGTTCATCCATAGTTGCCTGACTCCCCGTCGTGTAGATAATTACGATACGGGAGGGCTTACCATC
TGGCCCCAGTGCTGCAATGATACCGCGAGACCCACGCTCACCGGCTCCAGATTTATCAGCAATAAACCAG
CCAGCCGGAAGGGCCGAGCGCAGAAGTGGTCCTGCAACTTTATCCGCCTCCATCCAGTCTATTAATTGTT
GCCGGGAAGCTAGAGTAAGTAGTTCGCCAGTTAATAGTTTGCGCAACGTTGTTGCCATTGCTACAGGCAT
CGTGGTGTCACGCTCGTCGTTTGGTATGGCTTCATTCAGCTCCGGTTCCCAACGATCAAGGCGAGTTACA
TGATCCCCCATGTTGTGCAAAAAAGCGGTTAGCTCCTTCGGTCCTCCGATCGTTGTCAGAAGTAAGTTGG
CCGCAGTGTTATCACTCATGGTTATGGCAGCACTGCATAATTCTCTTACTGTCATGCCATCCGTAAGATG
CTTTTCTGTGACTGGTGAGTACTCAACCAAGTCATTCTGAGAATAGTGTATGCGGCGACCGAGTTGCTCT
TGCCCGGCGTCAATACGGGATAATACCGCGCCACATAGCAGAACTTTAAAAGTGCTCATCATTGGAAAAC
GTTCTTCGGGGCGAAAACTCTCAAGGATCTTACCGCTGTTGAGATCCAGTTCGATGTAACCCACTCGTGC
ACCCAACTGATCTTCAGCATCTTTTACTTTCACCAGCGTTTCTGGGTGAGCAAAAACAGGAAGGCAAAAT
GCCGCAAAAAAGGGAATAAGGGCGACACGGAAATGTTGAATACTCATACTCTTCCTTTTTCAATATTATT
GAAGCATTTATCAGGGTTATTGTCTCATGAGCGGATACATATTTGAATGTATTTAGAAAAATAAACAAAT
AGGGGTTCCGCGCACATTTCCCCGAAAAGTGCCACCTGATGCGGTGTGAAATACCGCACAGATGCGTAAG
GAGAAAATACCGCATCAGGAAATTGTAAGCGTTAATATTTTGTTAAAATTCGCGTTAAATTTTTGTTAAA
TCAGCTCATTTTTTAACCAATAGGCCGAAATCGGCAAAATCCCTTATAAATCAAAAGAATAGACCGAGAT
AGGGT
[37 nt withheld, positions 6026-6062]
AAAGAACGTGGACTCCAACGTCAAAGG
[49 nt withheld, positions 6090-6138]
T
[91 nt withheld, positions 6140-6230]
G
[98 nt withheld, positions 6232-6329]
ACTTAATGCGCCGCTACAGGGCGCGTCCATTCGCCATTCAGGCTGCGCAACTGTTGGGAAGGGCGATCGG
TGCGGGCCTCTTCGCTATTACGCCAGCTGGCGAAAGGGGGATGTGCTGCAAGGCGATTAAGTTGGGTAAC
GCCAGGGTTTTCCCAGTCACGACGTTGTAAAACGACGGCCAGTGAATTGTAATACGACTCACTATA
Features (pLannotate 1.2.2; 15 found; start..end, strand, type, name):
    171..962     +  CDS            neo: KKA2_KLEPN - Also known as kan, nptII. Experimental evidence at protein level: Swiss-Prot protein existence level 1. Resistance to kanamycin, neomycin, paromomycin, ribostamycin, butirosin and gentamicin B. From Klebsiella pneumoniae.
   1461..2168    +  CDS            mNeonGreen: mNeonGreen is a basic (constitutively fluorescent) green/yellow fluorescent protein published in 2013, derived from Branchiostoma lanceolatum. It is reported to be a very rapidly-maturing monomer with moderate acid sensitivity.
   2673..3464    +  CDS            neo: KKA2_KLEPN - Also known as kan, nptII. Experimental evidence at protein level: Swiss-Prot protein existence level 1. Resistance to kanamycin, neomycin, paromomycin, ribostamycin, butirosin and gentamicin B. From Klebsiella pneumoniae.
   3660..3678    -  promoter       SP6 promoter: promoter for bacteriophage SP6 RNA polymerase
   3720..3736    -  protein_bind   lac operator: The lac repressor binds to the lac operator to inhibit transcription in E. coli. This inhibition can be relieved by adding lactose or isopropyl-β-D-thiogalactopyranoside (IPTG). lac repressor encoded by lacI
   3744..3774    -  promoter       lac promoter: promoter for the E. coli lac operon
   3789..3810    -  protein_bind   CAP binding site: CAP binding activates transcription in the presence of cAMP. E. coli catabolite activator protein
   3823..3915    -  CDS            lacI (fragment): lac repressor; lacI; The lac repressor binds to the lac operator to inhibit transcription in E. coli. This inhibition can be relieved by adding lactose or isopropyl-β-D-thiogalactopyranoside (IPTG).
   4098..4686    -  rep_origin     ori: high-copy-number ColE1/pMB1/pBR322/pUC origin of replication
   4857..5717    -  CDS            AmpR: β-lactamase; bla; confers resistance to ampicillin, carbenicillin, and related antibiotics
   5718..5822    -  promoter       AmpR promoter: bla
   5849..5899    +  misc_feature   bom (fragment): basis of mobility region from pBR322
   5900..6355    -  rep_origin     f1 ori (sequence partly withheld): f1 bacteriophage origin of replication; arrow indicates direction of (+) strand synthesis
   6359..6516    -  CDS            lacZα (fragment): LacZα fragment of β-galactosidase; lacZ fragment
   6519..2       +  promoter       T7 promoter (across the origin): promoter for bacteriophage T7 RNA polymerase
