[The description below was written by a language model from this plasmid's Addgene catalogue record and pLannotate feature annotations shown in this document.]
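Description:
pPOTv6-g418-3Myc-mNG-3Myc is a PCR-only tagging (pPOT) template plasmid for tagging genes at their endogenous loci in Trypanosoma brucei. It is not an expression vector in its own right. It serves as a template from which a tag-plus-marker cassette is amplified, typically with long primers that add homology to the target gene so the product can integrate by homologous recombination. In E. coli it is maintained as a high-copy plasmid through a ColE1/pUC-type origin and selected with ampicillin via AmpR and its bla promoter. The rest of the backbone looks like a general cloning vector: an f1 origin, flanking T7 and SP6 promoters, lac promoter/operator elements, and lacZα and lacI fragments. None of these contribute to the tagging function.

The payload is mNeonGreen, a bright, rapidly maturing monomeric green/yellow fluorescent protein, cloned between retained HindIII and BamHI sites. The plasmid name indicates triple Myc epitopes on both sides of it, but these were not picked up as separate features in the annotation. Two copies of the neo (nptII) coding sequence flank mNeonGreen, one upstream and one downstream, matching the G418 selection in the name. This layout fits a design in which either an N-terminal (marker then tag) or a C-terminal (tag then marker) cassette can be amplified from the same template, although the record does not say so explicitly. The promoter is recorded as "read through", meaning expression depends on transcription of the tagged locus and not on a dedicated promoter. The trypanosome intergenic or UTR sequences presumably needed for mRNA processing are not annotated. The fusion proteins produced allow localisation by fluorescence and detection through the Myc epitope.
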