Addgene plasmid #190217: pPOTv6-g418-3Myc-mNG-3Myc
Purpose: Trypanosoma brucei PCR only tagging (pPOT) vector for endogenous gene tagging
Depositing lab: Samuel Dean. Depositing organization: University of Warwick. Publication: A comprehensive toolkit for protein localization and functional analysis in trypanosomatids. Paterou A, Saez Conde J, Tyc J, Sunter JD, Vaughan S, Gull K, Dean S. Open Biol. 2025 Apr;15(4):240361. doi: 10.1098/rsob.240361. Epub 2025 Apr 2. PubMed 40169015.
Backbone
  Vector backbone: pPOT
  Vector type: Unspecified
Growth in bacteria
  Bacterial resistance: Ampicillin, 100 μg/mL
  Growth temperature: 37°C
  Growth strain: NEB Stable
  Copy number: High Copy
Gene/Insert
  Gene/Insert name: mNeonGreen
  Species: Synthetic
  Promoter: read through
  Cloning method: Restriction Enzyme; 5′ cloning site HindIII (not destroyed); 3′ cloning site BamHI (not destroyed)
  Sequencing primers: 5′ cTATGGGTTCTGGTAGTG; 3′ cTTAACTACCCGATCCTG
Terms and licenses: Academic/Nonprofit Terms; Industry Terms: Not Available to Industry
Depositor comments: Please visit https://doi.org/10.1101/2023.04.21.537815 for bioRxiv preprint.
How to cite: pPOTv6-g418-3Myc-mNG-3Myc was a gift from Samuel Dean (Addgene plasmid # 190217 ; http://n2t.net/addgene:190217 ; RRID:Addgene_190217)
